Addgene plasmid #62041: NET4 pEGFP-N2 (1201)
Purpose: mammalian expression of nuclear envelope transmembrane protein
Depositing lab: Eric Schirmer. Depositing organization: University of Edinburgh. Publication: A flow cytometry-based screen of nuclear envelope transmembrane proteins identifies NET4/Tmem53 as involved in stress-dependent cell cycle withdrawal. Korfali N, Srsen V, Waterfall M, Batrakou DG, Pekovic V, Hutchison CJ, Schirmer EC. PLoS One. 2011 Apr 14;6(4):e18762. doi: 10.1371/journal.pone.0018762. PubMed 21533191.
Backbone
  Vector backbone: pEGFP-N2
  Backbone manufacturer: Clontech
  Vector type: Mammalian Expression
Growth in bacteria
  Bacterial resistance: Kanamycin, 50 μg/mL
  Growth temperature: 37°C
  Growth strain: DH5alpha
  Copy number: High Copy
Gene/Insert
  Gene/Insert name: Net4 (alt name: Tmem53)
  Species: H. sapiens (human)
  Entrez Gene: TMEM53 (a.k.a. RP4-678E16.2, NET4)
  Promoter: CMV
  Tag / fusion protein: EGFP (C terminal on backbone)
  Cloning method: Unknown
  Sequencing primers: 5′ CMV-F; 3′ EGFP-R
Terms and licenses: Academic/Nonprofit Terms; Industry Terms: Not Available to Industry
How to cite: NET4 pEGFP-N2 (1201) was a gift from Eric Schirmer (Addgene plasmid # 62041 ; http://n2t.net/addgene:62041 ; RRID:Addgene_62041)
