[The description below was written by a language model from this plasmid's Addgene catalogue record.]
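Description:
NET4 pEGFP-N2 (1201) is a mammalian expression plasmid built on the commercial pEGFP-N2 backbone, a vector designed for making fusions in which the protein of interest sits upstream of enhanced green fluorescent protein. It is maintained in E. coli as a high-copy plasmid under kanamycin selection. No feature table accompanies the entry, so details such as the replication origin, polyadenylation signals or any mammalian selection cassette are not documented here, and the cloning method used to introduce the insert is listed as unknown.

The payload is the human NET4 coding sequence, also known as TMEM53, which encodes a nuclear envelope transmembrane protein. Expression is driven by the CMV promoter, a strong constitutive viral promoter that is widely used for high-level transient expression in cultured mammalian cells. Because the insert is placed ahead of the backbone's EGFP reading frame, the product is NET4 carrying a C-terminal EGFP tag, so the protein can be followed directly by fluorescence without antibody staining. The record does not state the linker between NET4 and EGFP, or whether the insert is full length.

The stated purpose is mammalian expression of a nuclear envelope transmembrane protein. The associated study used a flow cytometry-based screen of such proteins and implicated NET4/Tmem53 in stress-dependent withdrawal from the cell cycle. A GFP-tagged construct of this kind suits that sort of work, since it allows transfected cells to be identified or gated by fluorescence and lets the fusion protein's localisation be examined by microscopy.
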