>Addgene plasmid #62041 | NET4 pEGFP-N2 (1201) | addgene partial sequence | sequence record 102411 | CMV-F 5'-CGCAAATGGGCGGTAGGCGTG-3'
CAGAGCTGGTTTAGTGAACCGTCAGATCCGCTAGCGCTACCGGACTCAGATCTCCATGGCCTCGGCAGAG
CTGGACTACACCATCGAGATCCCGGATCAGCCCTGCTGGAGCCAGAAGAACAGCCCCAGCCCAGGTGGGA
AGGAGGCAGAAACTCGGCAGCCTGTGGTGATTCTCTTGGGCTGGGGTGGCTGCAAGGACAAGAACCTTGC
CAAGTACAGTGCCATCTACCACAAAAGGGGCTGCATCGTAATCCGATACACAGCCCCGTGGCACATGGTC
TTCTTCTCCGAGTCACTGGGTATCCCTTCACTTCGTGTTTTGGCCCAGAAGCTGCTCGAGCTGCTCTTTG
ATTATGAGATTGAGAAGGAGCCCCTGCTCTTCCATGTCTTCAGCAACGGTGGCGTCATGCTGTACCGCTA
CGTGCTGGAGCTCCTGCAGACCCGTCGCTTCTGCCGCCTGCGTGTGGTGGGCACCATCTTTGACAGCGCT
CCTGGTGACAGCAACCTGGTAGGGGCTCTGCGGGCCCTGGCAGCCATCCTGGAGCGCCGGGCCGCCATGC
TGCGCCTGTTGCTGCTGGTGGCCTTTGCCCTGGTGGTCGTCCTGTTCCACGTCCTGCTTGCTCCCATCAC
AGCCCTCTTCCACACCCACTTCTATGACAGGCTACAGGACGCGGGCTCTCGCTGGCCCGAGCTCTACCTC
TACTCGAGGGCTGACGAAGTAGTCCTGGCCAGAGACATAGAACGCATGGTGGAGGCACGCCTGGCACGCC
GGGTCCTGGCGCGTTCTGTGGATTTCGTGTCATCTGCACACGTCAGCCACCTCCGTGACTACCCTACTTA
CTACACAAGCCTCTGTGTCGACTTCATGCGCAACTGCGTCCGCTGCGG
