>Addgene plasmid #62041 | NET4 pEGFP-N2 (1201) | addgene partial sequence | sequence record 102685 | C-ter-GFP 5'-CTCCTCGCCCTTGCTCAC-3'
GCAGTTGCGCATGAAGTCGACACAGAGGCTTGTGTAGTAAGTAGGGTAGTCACGGAGGTGGCTGACGTGT
GCAGATGACACGAAATCCACAGAACGCGCCAGGACCCGGCGTGCCAGGCGTGCCTCCACCATGCGTTCTA
TGTCTCTGGCCAGGACTACTTCGTCAGCCCTCGAGTAGAGGTAGAGCTCGGGCCAGCGAGAGCCCGCGTC
CTGTAGCCTGTCATAGAAGTGGGTGTGGAAGAGGGCTGTGATGGGAGCAAGCAGGACGTGGAACAGGACG
ACCACCAGGGCAAAGGCCACCAGCAGCAACAGGCGCAGCATGGCGGCCCGGCGCTCCAGGATGGCTGCCA
GGGCCCGCAGAGCCCCTACCAGGTTGCTGTCACCAGGAGCGCTGTCAAAGATGGTGCCCACCACACGCAG
GCGGCAGAAGCGACGGGTCTGCAGGAGCTCCAGCACGTAGCGGTACAGCATGACGCCACCGTTGCTGAAG
ACATGGAAGAGCAGGGGCTCCTTCTCAATCTCATAATCAAAGAGCAGCTCGAGCAGCTTCTGGGCCAAAA
CACGAAGTGAAGGGATACCCAGTGACTCGGAGAAGAAGACCATGTGCCACGGGGCTGTGTATCGGATTAC
GATGCAGCCCCTTTTGTGGTAGATGGCACTGTACTTGGCAAGGTTCTTGTCCTTGCAGCCACCCCAGCCC
AAGAGAATCACCACAGGCTGCCGAGTTTCTGCCTCCTTCCCACCTGGGCTGGGGCTGTTCTTCTGGCTCC
AGCAGGGCTGATCCGGGATCTCGATGGTGTAGTCCAGCTCTGCCGAGGCCATGGAGATCTGAGTCCGGTA
GCGCTAGCGGATCTGACGGTTCACTAA
